Addgene plasmid #225453: pcDNA3puro-mGFP-FXR1-N1-KH1mut (T236D H237D)
Purpose: Express mEGFP-fusion protein of FXR1 isoform a (T236D H237D)
Depositing lab: Christine Mayr. Depositing organization: Memorial Sloan-Kettering Cancer Center. Publication: The FXR1 network acts as signaling scaffold for actomyosin remodeling. Chen X, Fansler MM, Janjoš U, Ule J, Mayr C. Cell. 5 August 2024. doi: 10.1016/j.cell.2024.07.015. PubMed 37961296.
Backbone
  Vector backbone: pcDNA3-puro
  Backbone manufacturer: Mayr Lab
  Vector type: Mammalian Expression
Growth in bacteria
  Bacterial resistance: Ampicillin, 100 μg/mL
  Growth temperature: 37°C
  Growth strain: DH5alpha
  Copy number: High Copy
Gene/Insert
  Gene/Insert name: FXR1 isoform a
  Species: H. sapiens (human)
  Mutation: T236D H237D
  Entrez Gene: FXR1 (a.k.a. CMYP9A, CMYP9B, FXR1P, MYOPMIL, MYORIBF)
  Promoter: CMV
  Tag / fusion protein: mEGFP (N terminal on insert)
  Cloning method: Other
Terms and licenses: Academic/Nonprofit Terms; Industry Terms: Not Available to Industry
Depositor comments: Resistant to shRNA TRCN0000164818 (target sequence CCAGCGAATCTCATCACAGTA). Please visit https://doi.org/10.1101/2023.11.05.565677 for bioRxiv preprint.
How to cite: pcDNA3puro-mGFP-FXR1-N1-KH1mut (T236D H237D) was a gift from Christine Mayr (Addgene plasmid # 225453 ; http://n2t.net/addgene:225453 ; RRID:Addgene_225453)
