[The description below was written by a language model from this plasmid's Addgene catalogue record and pLannotate feature annotations shown in this document.]
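Description:
pcDNA3puro-mGFP-FXR1-N1-KH1mut (T236D H237D) is a mammalian expression plasmid of about 7.7 kb built on a pcDNA3-puro backbone. It drives production of human FXR1 isoform a fused at its N terminus to monomeric EGFP. In bacteria it is maintained as a high-copy plasmid through a ColE1/pUC-type origin and selected with ampicillin via the β-lactamase gene. An f1 origin is also present. For selection in mammalian cells, an SV40 enhancer/early promoter drives the puromycin N-acetyltransferase gene, which ends in an SV40 polyadenylation signal. A short ble fragment next to this cassette, together with lac promoter/operator and lacI fragments, appears to be a backbone remnant with no stated function.

The expression cassette consists of the CMV immediate-early enhancer and promoter, a T7 promoter, the EGFP coding sequence joined directly to the FXR1 open reading frame, and a bovine growth hormone polyadenylation signal. A small annotation resembling a truncated HIV-1 LTR overlaps the end of the CMV promoter. It is probably a sequence-similarity hit rather than a functional viral element. The FXR1 insert carries the substitutions T236D and H237D, which the construct name designates as a KH1 mutant, indicating that they lie in the first KH domain of this RNA-binding protein. The depositor notes that the coding sequence is resistant to a specific FXR1-targeting shRNA, so the fusion can be expressed while endogenous FXR1 is knocked down. The plasmid therefore suits rescue and imaging experiments that compare the fluorescently tagged mutant with wild-type FXR1 in transfected or puromycin-selected mammalian cells.
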