Features (pLannotate 1.2.2; 21 found; start..end, strand, type, name):
    838..1426    +  rep_origin     ori: high-copy-number ColE1/pMB1/pBR322/pUC origin of replication
   1609..1701    +  CDS            lacI (fragment): lac repressor; lacI; The lac repressor binds to the lac operator to inhibit transcription in E. coli. This inhibition can be relieved by adding lactose or isopropyl-β-D-thiogalactopyranoside (IPTG).
   1714..1735    +  protein_bind   CAP binding site: CAP binding activates transcription in the presence of cAMP. E. coli catabolite activator protein
   1750..1780    +  promoter       lac promoter: promoter for the E. coli lac operon
   1788..1804    +  protein_bind   lac operator: The lac repressor binds to the lac operator to inhibit transcription in E. coli. This inhibition can be relieved by adding lactose or isopropyl-β-D-thiogalactopyranoside (IPTG). lac repressor encoded by lacI
   1877..1998    -  polyA_signal   SV40 poly(A) signal: SV40 polyadenylation signal
   1993..2151    -  CDS            ble (fragment): BLE_KLEPN - Experimental evidence at protein level: Swiss-Prot protein existence level 1. Binding protein with a strong affinity to the bleomycin family of antibiotics. Binds to CL990; an antimitotic-antibiotic compound. From Klebsiella pneumoniae.
   2172..2771    -  CDS            PuroR: puromycin N-acetyltransferase; pac from Streptomyces alboniger; confers resistance to puromycin
   2784..3113    -  promoter       SV40 promoter: SV40 enhancer and early promoter
   3127..3555    -  rep_origin     f1 ori (sequence partly withheld): f1 bacteriophage origin of replication; arrow indicates direction of (+) strand synthesis
   3576..3597    -  promoter       SV40 promoter (fragment): SV40 enhancer and early promoter
   3601..3825    -  polyA_signal   bGH poly(A) signal: bovine growth hormone polyadenylation signal
   3872..5731    -  CDS            FXR1: FXR1_HUMAN - Experimental evidence at protein level: Swiss-Prot protein existence level 1. RNA-binding protein required for embryonic and postnatal development of muscle tissue (PubMed:30770808). May regulate intracellular transport and local translation of certain mRNAs (By similarity). From Homo sapiens (Human).
   5732..6448    -  CDS            EGFP: EGFP is a basic (constitutively fluorescent) green fluorescent protein published in 1996, derived from Aequorea victoria. It is reported to be a rapidly-maturing weak dimer with moderate acid sensitivity.
   6472..6490    -  promoter       T7 promoter: promoter for bacteriophage T7 RNA polymerase
   6506..6539    -  LTR            5' LTR (truncated) (fragment): truncated 5' long terminal repeat (LTR) from HIV-1
   6535..6738    -  promoter       CMV promoter: human cytomegalovirus (CMV) immediate early promoter
   6739..7118    -  enhancer       CMV enhancer: human cytomegalovirus immediate early enhancer
   7273..7325    +  misc_feature   bom (fragment): basis of mobility region from pBR322
   7384..7488    +  promoter       AmpR promoter: bla
   7489..667     +  CDS            AmpR (across the origin): β-lactamase; bla; confers resistance to ampicillin, carbenicillin, and related antibiotics
>Addgene plasmid #225453 | pcDNA3puro-mGFP-FXR1-N1-KH1mut (T236D H237D) | addgene full sequence | sequence record 448481 | Addgene NGS Result
AATGATGAGCACTTTTAAAGTTCTGCTATGTGGCGCGGTATTATCCCGTATTGACGCCGGGCAAGAGCAA
CTCGGTCGCCGCATACACTATTCTCAGAATGACTTGGTTGAGTACTCACCAGTCACAGAAAAGCATCTTA
CGGATGGCATGACAGTAAGAGAATTATGCAGTGCTGCCATAACCATGAGTGATAACACTGCGGCCAACTT
ACTTCTGACAACGATCGGAGGACCGAAGGAGCTAACCGCTTTTTTGCACAACATGGGGGATCATGTAACT
CGCCTTGATCGTTGGGAACCGGAGCTGAATGAAGCCATACCAAACGACGAGCGTGACACCACGATGCCTG
TAGCAATGGCAACAACGTTGCGCAAACTATTAACTGGCGAACTACTTACTCTAGCTTCCCGGCAACAATT
AATAGACTGGATGGAGGCGGATAAAGTTGCAGGACCACTTCTGCGCTCGGCCCTTCCGGCTGGCTGGTTT
ATTGCTGATAAATCTGGAGCCGGTGAGCGTGGGTCTCGCGGTATCATTGCAGCACTGGGGCCAGATGGTA
AGCCCTCCCGTATCGTAGTTATCTACACGACGGGGAGTCAGGCAACTATGGATGAACGAAATAGACAGAT
CGCTGAGATAGGTGCCTCACTGATTAAGCATTGGTAACTGTCAGACCAAGTTTACTCATATATACTTTAG
ATTGATTTAAAACTTCATTTTTAATTTAAAAGGATCTAGGTGAAGATCCTTTTTGATAATCTCATGACCA
AAATCCCTTAACGTGAGTTTTCGTTCCACTGAGCGTCAGACCCCGTAGAAAAGATCAAAGGATCTTCTTG
AGATCCTTTTTTTCTGCGCGTAATCTGCTGCTTGCAAACAAAAAAACCACCGCTACCAGCGGTGGTTTGT
TTGCCGGATCAAGAGCTACCAACTCTTTTTCCGAAGGTAACTGGCTTCAGCAGAGCGCAGATACCAAATA
CTGTTCTTCTAGTGTAGCCGTAGTTAGGCCACCACTTCAAGAACTCTGTAGCACCGCCTACATACCTCGC
TCTGCTAATCCTGTTACCAGTGGCTGCTGCCAGTGGCGATAAGTCGTGTCTTACCGGGTTGGACTCAAGA
CGATAGTTACCGGATAAGGCGCAGCGGTCGGGCTGAACGGGGGGTTCGTGCACACAGCCCAGCTTGGAGC
GAACGACCTACACCGAACTGAGATACCTACAGCGTGAGCTATGAGAAAGCGCCACGCTTCCCGAAGGGAG
AAAGGCGGACAGGTATCCGGTAAGCGGCAGGGTCGGAACAGGAGAGCGCACGAGGGAGCTTCCAGGGGGA
AACGCCTGGTATCTTTATAGTCCTGTCGGGTTTCGCCACCTCTGACTTGAGCGTCGATTTTTGTGATGCT
CGTCAGGGGGGCGGAGCCTATGGAAAAACGCCAGCAACGCGGCCTTTTTACGGTTCCTGGCCTTTTGCTG
GCCTTTTGCTCACATGTTCTTTCCTGCGTTATCCCCTGATTCTGTGGATAACCGTATTACCGCCTTTGAG
TGAGCTGATACCGCTCGCCGCAGCCGAACGACCGAGCGCAGCGAGTCAGTGAGCGAGGAAGCGGAAGAGC
GCCCAATACGCAAACCGCCTCTCCCCGCGCGTTGGCCGATTCATTAATGCAGCTGGCACGACAGGTTTCC
CGACTGGAAAGCGGGCAGTGAGCGCAACGCAATTAATGTGAGTTAGCTCACTCATTAGGCACCCCAGGCT
TTACACTTTATGCTTCCGGCTCGTATGTTGTGTGGAATTGTGAGCGGATAACAATTTCACACAGGAAACA
GCTATGACCATGATTACGCCAAGCTCTAGCTAGAGGTCGACGGTATACAGACATGATAAGATACATTGAT
GAGTTTGGACAAACCACAACTAGAATGCAGTGAAAAAAATGCTTTATTTGTGAAATTTGTGATGCTATTG
CTTTATTTGTAACCATTATAAGCTGCAATAAACAAGTTGGGGTGGGCGAAGAACTCCAGCATGAGATCCC
CGCGCTGGAGGATCATCCAGCCGGCGTCCCGGAAAACGATTCCGAAGCCCAACCTTTCATAGAAGGCGGC
GGTGGAATCGAAATCTCGTGATGGCAGGTTGGGCGTCGCTTGGTCGGTCATTTCGAACCCCAGAGTCCCG
CTCAGGCACCGGGCTTGCGGGTCATGCACCAGGTGCGCGGTCCTTCGGGCACCTCGACGTCGGCGGTGAC
GGTGAAGCCGAGCCGCTCGTAGAAGGGGAGGTTGCGGGGCGCGGAGGTCTCCAGGAAGGCGGGCACCCCG
GCGCGCTCGGCCGCCTCCACTCCGGGGAGCACGACGGCGCTGCCCAGACCCTTGCCCTGGTGGTCGGGCG
AGACGCCGACGGTGGCCAGGAACCACGCGGGCTCCTTGGGCCGGTGCGGCGCCAGGAGGCCTTCCATCTG
TTGCTGCGCGGCCAGCCGGGAACCGCTCAACTCGGCCATGCGCGGGCCGATCTCGGCGAACACCGCCCCC
GCTTCGACGCTCTCCGGCGTGGTCCAGACCGCCACCGCGGCGCCGTCGTCCGCGACCCACACCTTGCCGA
TGTCGAGCCCGACGCGCGTGAGGAAGAGTTCTTGCAGCTCGGTGACCCGCTCGATGTGGCGGTCCGGATC
GACGGTGTGGCGCGTGGCGGGGTAGTCGGCGAACGCGGCGGCGAGGGTGCGTACGGCCCTGGGGACGTCG
TCGCGGGTGGCGAGGCGCACCGTGGGCTTGTACTCGGTCATGGTTGGGAGCTTTTTGCAAAAGCCTAGGC
CTCCAAAAAAGCCTCCTCACTACTTCTGGAATAGCTCAGAGGCAGAGGCGGCCTCGGCCTCTGCATAAAT
AAAAAAAATTAGTCAGCCATGGGGCGGAGAATGGGCGGAACTGGGCGGAGTTAGGGGCGGGATGGGCGGA
GTTAGGGGCGGGACTATGGTTGCTGACTAATTGAGATGCATGCTTTGCATACTTCTGCCTGCTGGGGAGC
CTGGGGACTTTCCACACCTGGTTGCTGACTAATTGAGATGCATGCTTTGCATACTTCTGCCTGCTGGGGA
GCCTGGGGACTTTCCACACCCTAACTGACACACATTCCACAGAATTAATTCGCGTTAAATTTTTGTTAAA
TCAGCTCATTTTTTAACCAATAGGCCGAAATCGGCAAAATCCCTTATAAATCAAAAGAATAGACCGAGAT
AGGGT
[37 nt withheld, positions 3226-3262]
AAAGAACGTGGACTCCAACGTCAAAGG
[49 nt withheld, positions 3290-3338]
T
[91 nt withheld, positions 3340-3430]
G
[124 nt withheld, positions 3432-3555]
GGGGATACCCCCTAGAGCCCCAGCTGGTTCTTTCCGCCTCAGAAGCCATAGAGCCCACCGCATCCCCAGC
ATGCCTGCTATTGTCTTCCCAATCCTCCCCCTTGCTGTCCTGCCCCACCCCACCCCCCAGAATAGAATGA
CACCTACTCAGACAATGCGATGCAATTTCCTCATTTTATTAGGAAAGGACAGTGGGAGTGGCACCTTCCA
GGGTCAAGGAAGGCACGGGGGAGGGGCAAACAACAGATGGCTGGCAACTAGAAGGCACAGTCGAGGCTGA
TCAGCGGGTTTAAACGGGCCCTCTAGACTCGAGTTATGAAACACCATTCAGGACTGCTGCTTCTTGAGTG
TTTTCTTCTTTTAAGGTATTAATCTTTTCTTCTCCTGGAGTACGCTGTAGCTTAGAAATGTCATCGCCAG
AAGCACTAGTTGGGCCGTTTATTGCCTTTTCTGAAGGACCATGCTCTTCAATCACATCTTTTGCCATTTC
TTTCTTGTTTTTAGCCAAAGTTTCCCTTGGGAGGTTTCTTTGTCTGCTCTGAGACTCAGCTCTAGAAATA
TAATCTGCAACTGTGACTAGCCCATTTTCATTAACTGAAGCTGTATCAGATTCAGTCATTCCATCCATCA
GAACAGCATCTTCATCAGTCCTTCGTCTACGAGACCGCCTACGACGGTTAGTACTGTGATGAGATTCGCT
GGCATCAGTGTCTGCAGTCTGATCTGATTCTGTATTATCAAGTAAGCTGTATGGATTGCTGTCTGGATCT
TTGAGCACAGAACTGATGGAGGATTTGCCACCACGTGGTCCACCACGACCTCGACCCCCTGAAACACTTC
TGCCTCTTCCTCCTGGGCGTCTCCTGCTGTCACGCTGATGTCGGCTGTCTCGATCATCTTCTCCTGCCAA
TGACCAATCACTCAGCTCGTCTTTACGCTCAGATTCCGTTTCAGAGGGGTTAGACAGCTCAGAATTTGTA
CCATAACCGGAGGTGTAATTAGGTCCCCGACGACCTCTGCCTCTTCCGCTATAAGACCTAGAACCAATCT
GTCGCAGCTGTTCATCAATCTGTAGGCGTTCCATTCTTAGCTGTTCTACTTCCTTTAGATAGGCAATATG
ATACTCTAGAAGAACCTGCACATTTCCAATGCTTTCTTTAGTGCCAACAAATACAAATGGAACCATACCG
TCTTCTCTGGGTAATTTATTTTCATTGTCCCCTTCAATTCTCACTCGAACCACACCAGATTTGTCCACTA
TTTCTTGAATAACTTTGCCATTTTTTCCAATTACTTTTCCAACGAGATTCCTAGGAACCTGAATAAAATC
CTCCACAAATTCCAAGAAACCTCTAGCCTTTTTTACAGCATCAGCACTCTCTCCGTAGATTCTGAATGTT
CCAGTATCTTCATCTAGCTCAATGGCGGTAACTCCAGGAACCTTCCTAGCTTGCTGGATGTTACTACCAT
CGTCTCCTATTGCCAGGCCCATTAAATCTTCTCTCACAACAAATTCCTCATGAAAAGCTGCTGCAAGTTG
TTTTGTGCATTCTAAATGCTTAGTGGCCTCTTCATTTCTGGACATAAGCATCAACTTCGTACGAATACTT
CGCAAATGCATGTCACTTAAGATGTTTACTCTCTTCACAGTTGCTTCACTGGCAGACAGTATCATTAGCT
GTGTTGTTTCTGGATGGTAAAAAATTCTGCATGCTCCTACTGCTTTCTTAAAATCTTTATGTGCATTTTC
ATTAGCACACGCCTCTCTCAAATCCTCAGGAACATCCACTGTGCATTTAAAGAAGGTATTTTTTTTGACA
GTTTTATTTTGATTGACAGGCCGAAGTCGTTCAAATGTGACTATTTCATTGTAAGTAGCGTCACAAGCAG
CATATTCAATGACATAAAATTCTCCTTTCATCATCCGAACTTTAGCCAACCACCACCCACATGGCTCTTG
GTCATTTGCTCTTGAATATACCTCTACTTCATCTCCTTCACTAATTTCTTTTTTTATATCAGGTGGTGGT
GGTAATCTAACTTCATTAAATGGAACCTGGCGTTCTGGTTGCCAATTATTTTCAAAAACAACTGTAAGGG
AGTCTTCATGAACATCTTTGATAAATCCCTTGTAGAAAGCCCCGTTAGAGCCGCGAACCTCCACCGTCAG
CTCCGCCTTGTACAGCTCGTCCATGCCGAGAGTGATCCCGGCGGCGGTCACGAACTCCAGCAGGACCATG
TGATCGCGCTTCTCGTTGGGGTCTTTGCTCAGGGCGGACTGGGTGCTCAGGTAGTGGTTGTCGGGCAGCA
GCACGGGGCCGTCGCCGATGGGGGTGTTCTGCTGGTAGTGGTCGGCGAGCTGCACGCTGCCGTCCTCGAT
GTTGTGGCGGATCTTGAAGTTCGCCTTGATGCCGTTCTTCTGCTTGTCGGCCATGATATAGACGTTGTGG
CTGTTGTAGTTGTACTCCAGCTTGTGCCCCAGGATGTTGCCGTCCTCCTTGAAGTCGATGCCCTTCAGCT
CGATGCGGTTCACCAGGGTGTCGCCCTCGAACTTCACCTCGGCGCGGGTCTTGTAGTTGCCGTCGTCCTT
GAAGAAGATGGTGCGCTCCTGGACGTAGCCTTCGGGCATGGCGGACTTGAAGAAGTCGTGCTGCTTCATG
TGGTCGGGGTAGCGGCTGAAGCACTGCACGCCGTAGGTCAGGGTGGTCACGAGGGTGGGCCAGGGCACGG
GCAGCTTGCCGGTGGTGCAGATGAACTTCAGGGTCAGCTTGCCGTAGGTGGCATCGCCCTCGCCCTCGCC
AGACACGCTGAACTTGTGGCCGTTTACGTCGCCGTCCAGCTCGACCAGGATGGGCACCACCCCGGTGAAC
AGCTCCTCGCCCTTGCTCACCATGGTTGCTAGCCAGCTTGGGTCTCCCTATAGTGAGTCGTATTAATTTC
GATAAGCCAGTAAGCAGTGGGTTCTCTAGTTAGCCAGAGAGCTCTGCTTATATAGACCTCCCACCGTACA
CGCCTACCGCCCATTTGCGTCAATGGGGCGGAGTTGTTACGACATTTTGGAAAGTCCCGTTGATTTTGGT
GCCAAAACAAACTCCCATTGACGTCAATGGGGTGGAGACTTGGAAATCCCCGTGAGTCAAACCGCTATCC
ACGCCCATTGATGTACTGCCAAAACCGCATCACCATGGTAATAGCGATGACTAATACGTAGATGTACTGC
CAAGTAGGAAAGTCCCATAAGGTCATGTACTGGGCATAATGCCAGGCGGGCCATTTACCGTCATTGACGT
CAATAGGGGGCGTACTTGGCATATGATACACTTGATGTACTGCCAAGTGGGCAGTTTACCGTAAATACTC
CACCCATTGACGTCAATGGAAAGTCCCTATTGGCGTTACTATGGGAACATACGTCATTATTGACGTCAAT
GGGCGGGGGTCGTTGGGCGGTCAGCCAGGCGGGCCATTTACCGTAAGTTATGTAACGCGGAACTCCATAT
ATGGGCTATGAACTAATGACCCCGTAATTGATTACTATTAATAACTAGTCAATAATCAATGTCAACGCGT
ATATCTGGCCCGTACATCGCGAAGCAGCGCAAAACGCCTAACCCTAAGCAGATTCTTCATGCAATTGTCG
GTCAAGCCTTGCCTTGTTGTAGCTTAAATTTTGCTCGCGCACTACTCAGCGACCTCCAACACACAAGCAG
GGAGCAGATACTGGCTTAACTATGCGGCATCAGAGCAGATTGTACTGAGAGTGCACCATAGGGGATCGGG
AGATCTCCCGATCCGTCGACGTCAGGTGGCACTTTTCGGGGAAATGTGCGCGGAACCCCTATTTGTTTAT
TTTTCTAAATACATTCAAATATGTATCCGCTCATGAGACAATAACCCTGATAAATGCTTCAATAATATTG
AAAAAGGAAGAGTATGAGTATTCAACATTTCCGTGTCGCCCTTATTCCCTTTTTTGCGGCATTTTGCCTT
CCTGTTTTTGCTCACCCAGAAACGCTGGTGAAAGTAAAAGATGCTGAAGATCAGTTGGGTGCACGAGTGG
GTTACATCGAACTGGATCTCAACAGCGGTAAGATCCTTGAGAGTTTTCGCCCCGAAGAACGTTTTCC
