>Addgene plasmid #225453 | pcDNA3puro-mGFP-FXR1-N1-KH1mut (T236D H237D) | depositor partial sequence | sequence record 441697 | region with mutations
TGGGCCTGGCAATAGGAGACGATGGTAGTAACATCCAG
